>Addgene plasmid #158691 | iRFP-H2A | addgene full sequence | sequence record 311047 | Addgene NGS Result
CGTTACATAACTTACGGTAAATGGCCCGCCTGGCTGACCGCCCAACGACCCCCGCCCATTGACGTCAATA
ATGACGTATGTTCCCATAGTAACGCCAATAGGGACTTTCCATTGACGTCAATGGGTGGAGTATTTACGGT
AAACTGCCCACTTGGCAGTACATCAAGTGTATCATATGCCAAGTACGCCCCCTATTGACGTCAATGACGG
TAAATGGCCCGCCTGGCATTATGCCCAGTACATGACCTTATGGGACTTTCCTACTTGGCAGTACATCTAC
GTATTAGTCATCGCTATTACCATGGTGATGCGGTTTTGGCAGTACATCAATGGGCGTGGATAGCGGTTTG
ACTCACGGGGATTTCCAAGTCTCCACCCCATTGACGTCAATGGGAGTTTGTTTTGGCACCAAAATCAACG
GGACTTTCCAAAATGTCGTAACAACTCCGCCCCATTGACGCAAATGGGCGGTAGGCGTGTACGGTGGGAG
GTCTATATAAGCAGAGCTCTCTGGCTAACTGTCGGGATCCATGGCGCGTAAGGTCGATCTCACCTCCTGC
GATCGCGAGCCGATCCACATCCCCGGCAGCATTCAGCCGTGCGGCTGCCTGCTAGCCTGCGACGCGCAGG
CGGTGCGGATCACGCGCATTACGGAAAATGCCGGCGCGTTCTTTGGACGCGAAACTCCGCGGGTCGGTGA
GCTACTCGCCGATTACTTCGGCGAGACCGAAGCCCATGCGCTGCGCAACGCACTGGCGCAGTCCTCCGAT
CCAAAGCGACCGGCGCTGATCTTCGGTTGGCGCGACGGCCTGACCGGCCGCACCTTCGACATCTCACTGC
ATCGCCATGACGGTACATCGATCATCGAGTTCGAGCCTGCGGCGGCCGAACAGGCCGACAATCCGCTGCG
GCTGACGCGGCAGATCATCGCGCGCACCAAAGAACTGAAGTCGCTCGAAGAGATGGCCGCACGGGTGCCG
CGCTATCTGCAGGCGATGCTCGGCTATCACCGCGTGATGTTGTACCGCTTCGCGGACGACGGCTCCGGGA
TGGTGATCGGCGAGGCGAAGCGCAGCGACCTCGAGAGCTTTCTCGGTCAGCACTTTCCGGCGTCGCTGGT
CCCGCAGCAGGCGCGGCTACTGTACTTGAAGAACGCGATCCGCGTGGTCTCGGATTCGCGCGGCATCAGC
AGCCGGATCGTGCCCGAGCACGACGCCTCCGGCGCCGCGCTCGATCTGTCGTTCGCGCACCTGCGCAGCA
TCTCGCCCTGCCATCTCGAATTTCTGCGGAACATGGGCGTCAGCGCCTCGATGTCGCTGTCGATCATCAT
TGACGGCACGCTATGGGGATTGATCATCTGTCATCATTACGAGCCGCGTGCCGTGCCGATGGCGCAGCGC
GTCGCGGCCGAAATGTTCGCCGACTTCTTATCGCTGCACTTCACCGCCGCCCACCACCAACGGTACAAGT
ACTCAGATCTCGAGCTCAAGCTTCGAATTCTGATG
[387 nt withheld, positions 1506-1892]
TAAACGCGTTAAGTCGACAATCAACCTCTAGATTACAAAATTTGTGAAAGATTGACTGGTATTCTTAACT
ATGTTGCTCCTTTTACGCTATGTGGATACGCTGCTTTAATGCCTTTGTATCATGCTATTGCTTCCCGTAT
GGCTTTCATTTTCTCCTCCTTGTATAAATCCTGGTTGCTGTCTCTTTATGAGGAGTTGTGGCCCGTTGTC
AGGCAACGTGGCGTGGTGTGCACTGTGTTTGCTGACGCAACCCCCACTGGTTGGGGCATTGCCACCACCT
GTCAGCTCCTTTCCGGGACTTTCGCTTTCCCCCTCCCTATTGCCACGGCGGAACTCATCGCCGCCTGCCT
TGCCCGCTGCTGGACAGGGGCTCGGCTGTTGGGCACTGACAATTCCGTGGTGTTGTCGGGGAAATCATCG
TCCTTTCCTTGGCTGCTCGCCTGTGTTGCCACCTGGATTCTGCGCGGGACGTCCTTCTGCTACGTCCCTT
CGGCCCTCAATCCAGCGGACCTTCCTTCCCGCGGCCTGCTGCCGGCTCTGCGGCCTCTTCCGCGTCTTCG
CCTTCGCCCTCAGACGAGTCGGATCTCCCTTTGGGCCGCCTCCCCGCGTCGACTTTAAGACCAATGACTT
ACAAGGCAGCTGTAGATCTTAGCCACTTTTTAAAAGAAAAGGGGGGACTGGAAGGGCTAATTCACTCCCA
ACGAAGACAAGATCTGCTTTTTGCTTGTACTGGGTCTCTCTGGTTAGACCAGATCTGAGCCTGGGAGCTC
TCTGGCTAACTAGGGAACCCACTGCTTAAGCCTCAATAAAGCTTGCCTTGAGTGCTTCAAGTAGTGTGTG
CCCGTCTGTTGTGTGACTCTGGTAACTAGAGATCCCTCAGACCCTTTTAGTCAGTGTGGAAAATCTCTAG
CAGTACGTATAGTAGTTCATGTCATCTTATTATTCAGTATTTATAACTTGCAAAGAAATGAATATCAGAG
AGTGAGAGGAACTTGTTTATTGCAGCTTATAATGGTTACAAATAAAGCAATAGCATCACAAATTTCACAA
ATAAAGCATTTTTTTCACTGCATTCTAGTTGTGGTTTGTCCAAACTCATCAATGTATCTTATCATGTCTG
GCTCTAGCTATCCCGCCCCTAACTCCGCCCATCCCGCCCCTAACTCCGCCCAGTTCCGCCCATTCTCCGC
CCCATGGCTGACTAATTTTTTTTATTTATGCAGAGGCCGAGGCCGCCTCGGCCTCTGAGCTATTCCAGAA
GTAGTGAGGAGGCTTTTTTGGAGGCCTAGGGACGTACCCAATTCGCCCTATAGTGAGTCGTATTACGCGC
GCTCACTGGCCGTCGTTTTACAACGTCGTGACTGGGAAAACCCTGGCGTTACCCAACTTAATCGCCTTGC
AGCACATCCCCCTTTCGCCAGCTGGCGTAATAGCGAAGAGGCCCGCACCGATCGCCCTTCCCAACAGTTG
CGCAGCCTGAATGGCGAATGGG
[124 nt withheld, positions 3385-3508]
C
[91 nt withheld, positions 3510-3600]
A
[49 nt withheld, positions 3602-3650]
CCTTTGACGTTGGAGTCCACGTTCTTT
[37 nt withheld, positions 3678-3714]
ACCCTATCTCGGTCTATTCTTTTGATTTATAAGGGATTTTGCCGATTTCGGCCTATTGGTTAAAAAATGA
GCTGATTTAACAAAAATTTAACGCGAATTTTAACAAAATATTAACGCTTACAATTTAGGTGGCACTTTTC
GGGGAAATGTGCGCGGAACCCCTATTTGTTTATTTTTCTAAATACATTCAAATATGTATCCGCTCATGAG
ACAATAACCCTGATAAATGCTTCAATAATATTGAAAAAGGAAGAGTATGAGTATTCAACATTTCCGTGTC
GCCCTTATTCCCTTTTTTGCGGCATTTTGCCTTCCTGTTTTTGCTCACCCAGAAACGCTGGTGAAAGTAA
AAGATGCTGAAGATCAGTTGGGTGCACGAGTGGGTTACATCGAACTGGATCTCAACAGCGGTAAGATCCT
TGAGAGTTTTCGCCCCGAAGAACGTTTTCCAATGATGAGCACTTTTAAAGTTCTGCTATGTGGCGCGGTA
TTATCCCGTATTGACGCCGGGCAAGAGCAACTCGGTCGCCGCATACACTATTCTCAGAATGACTTGGTTG
AGTACTCACCAGTCACAGAAAAGCATCTTACGGATGGCATGACAGTAAGAGAATTATGCAGTGCTGCCAT
AACCATGAGTGATAACACTGCGGCCAACTTACTTCTGACAACGATCGGAGGACCGAAGGAGCTAACCGCT
TTTTTGCACAACATGGGGGATCATGTAACTCGCCTTGATCGTTGGGAACCGGAGCTGAATGAAGCCATAC
CAAACGACGAGCGTGACACCACGATGCCTGTAGCAATGGCAACAACGTTGCGCAAACTATTAACTGGCGA
ACTACTTACTCTAGCTTCCCGGCAACAATTAATAGACTGGATGGAGGCGGATAAAGTTGCAGGACCACTT
CTGCGCTCGGCCCTTCCGGCTGGCTGGTTTATTGCTGATAAATCTGGAGCCGGTGAGCGTGGGTCTCGCG
GTATCATTGCAGCACTGGGGCCAGATGGTAAGCCCTCCCGTATCGTAGTTATCTACACGACGGGGAGTCA
GGCAACTATGGATGAACGAAATAGACAGATCGCTGAGATAGGTGCCTCACTGATTAAGCATTGGTAACTG
TCAGACCAAGTTTACTCATATATACTTTAGATTGATTTAAAACTTCATTTTTAATTTAAAAGGATCTAGG
TGAAGATCCTTTTTGATAATCTCATGACCAAAATCCCTTAACGTGAGTTTTCGTTCCACTGAGCGTCAGA
CCCCGTAGAAAAGATCAAAGGATCTTCTTGAGATCCTTTTTTTCTGCGCGTAATCTGCTGCTTGCAAACA
AAAAAACCACCGCTACCAGCGGTGGTTTGTTTGCCGGATCAAGAGCTACCAACTCTTTTTCCGAAGGTAA
CTGGCTTCAGCAGAGCGCAGATACCAAATACTGTTCTTCTAGTGTAGCCGTAGTTAGGCCACCACTTCAA
GAACTCTGTAGCACCGCCTACATACCTCGCTCTGCTAATCCTGTTACCAGTGGCTGCTGCCAGTGGCGAT
AAGTCGTGTCTTACCGGGTTGGACTCAAGACGATAGTTACCGGATAAGGCGCAGCGGTCGGGCTGAACGG
GGGGTTCGTGCACACAGCCCAGCTTGGAGCGAACGACCTACACCGAACTGAGATACCTACAGCGTGAGCT
ATGAGAAAGCGCCACGCTTCCCGAAGGGAGAAAGGCGGACAGGTATCCGGTAAGCGGCAGGGTCGGAACA
GGAGAGCGCACGAGGGAGCTTCCAGGGGGAAACGCCTGGTATCTTTATAGTCCTGTCGGGTTTCGCCACC
TCTGACTTGAGCGTCGATTTTTGTGATGCTCGTCAGGGGGGCGGAGCCTATGGAAAAACGCCAGCAACGC
GGCCTTTTTACGGTTCCTGGCCTTTTGCTGGCCTTTTGCTCACATGTTCTTTCCTGCGTTATCCCCTGAT
TCTGTGGATAACCGTATTACCGCCTTTGAGTGAGCTGATACCGCTCGCCGCAGCCGAACGACCGAGCGCA
GCGAGTCAGTGAGCGAGGAAGCGGAAGAGCGCCCAATACGCAAACCGCCTCTCCCCGCGCGTTGGCCGAT
TCATTAATGCAGCTGGCACGACAGGTTTCCCGACTGGAAAGCGGGCAGTGAGCGCAACGCAATTAATGTG
AGTTAGCTCACTCATTAGGCACCCCAGGCTTTACACTTTATGCTTCCGGCTCGTATGTTGTGTGGAATTG
TGAGCGGATAACAATTTCACACAGGAAACAGCTATGACCATGATTACGCCAAGCGCGCAATTAACCCTCA
CTAAAGGGAACAAAAGCTGGAGCTGCAAGCTTAATGTAGTCTTATGCAATACTCTTGTAGTCTTGCAACA
TGGTAACGATGAGTTAGCAACATGCCTTACAAGGAGAGAAAAAGCACCGTGCATGCCGATTGGTGGAAGT
AAGGTGGTACGATCGTGCCTTATTAGGAAGGCAACAGACGGGTCTGACATGGATTGGACGAACCACTGAA
TTGCCGCATTGCAGAGATATTGTATTTAAGTGCCTAGCTCGATACATAAACGGGTCTCTCTGGTTAGACC
AGATCTGAGCCTGGGAGCTCTCTGGCTAACTAGGGAACCCACTGCTTAAGCCTCAATAAAGCTTGCCTTG
AGTGCTTCAAGTAGTGTGTGCCCGTCTGTTGTGTGACTCTGGTAACTAGAGATCCCTCAGACCCTTTTAG
TCAGTGTGGAAAATCTCTAGCAGTGGCGCCCGAACAGGGACTTGAAAGCGAAAGGGAAACCAGAGGAGCT
CTCTCGACGCAGGACTCGGCTTGCTGAAGCGCGCACGGCAAGAGGCGAGGGGCGGCGACTGGTGAGTACG
CCAAAAATTTTGACTAGCGGAGGCTAGAAGGAGAGAGATGGGTGCGAGAGCGTCAGTATTAAGCGGGGGA
GAATTAGATCGCGATGGGAAAAAATTCGGTTAAGGCCAGGGGGAAAGAAAAAATATAAATTAAAACATAT
AGTATGGGCAAGCAGGGAGCTAGAACGATTCGCAGTTAATCCTGGCCTGTTAGAAACATCAGAAGGCTGT
AGACAAATACTGGGACAGCTACAACCATCCCTTCAGACAGGATCAGAAGAACTTAGATCATTATATAATA
CAGTAGCAACCCTCTATTGTGTGCATCAAAGGATAGAGATAAAAGACACCAAGGAAGCTTTAGACAAGAT
AGAGGAAGAGCAAAACAAAAGTAAGACCACCGCACAGCAAGCGGCCGCTGATCTTCAGACCTGGAGGAGG
AGATATGAGGGACAATTGGAGAAGTGAATTATATAAATATAAAGTAGTAAAAATTGAACCATTAGGAGTA
GCACCCACCAAGGCAAAGAGAAGAGTGGTGCAGAGAGAAAAAAGAGCAGTGGGAATAGGAGCTTTGTTCC
TTGGGTTCTTGGGAGCAGCAGGAAGCACTATGGGCGCAGCGTCAATGACGCTGACGGTACAGGCCAGACA
ATTATTGTCTGGTATAGTGCAGCAGCAGAACAATTTGCTGAGGGCTATTGAGGCGCAACAGCATCTGTTG
CAACTCACAGTCTGGGGCATCAAGCAGCTCCAGGCAAGAATCCTGGCTGTGGAAAGATACCTAAAGGATC
AACAGCTCCTGGGGATTTGGGGTTGCTCTGGAAAACTCATTTGCACCACTGCTGTGCCTTGGAATGCTAG
TTGGAGTAATAAATCTCTGGAACAGATTTGGAATCACACGACCTGGATGGAGTGGGACAGAGAAATTAAC
AATTACACAAGCTTAATACACTCCTTAATTGAAGAATCGCAAAACCAGCAAGAAAAGAATGAACAAGAAT
TATTGGAATTAGATAAATGGGCAAGTTTGTGGAATTGGTTTAACATAACAAATTGGCTGTGGTATATAAA
ATTATTCATAATGATAGTAGGAGGCTTGGTAGGTTTAAGAATAGTTTTTGCTGTACTTTCTATAGTGAAT
AGAGTTAGGCAGGGATATTCACCATTATCGTTTCAGACCCACCTCCCAACCCCGAGGGGACAATTCTAGA
TCTTGAGACAAATGGCAGTATTCATCCACAATTTTAAAAGAAAAGGGGGGATTGGGGGGTACAGTGCAGG
GGAAAGAATAGTAGACATAATAGCAACAGACATACAAACTAAAGAATTACAAAAACAAATTACAAAAATT
CAAAATTTTCGGGTTTATTACAGGGACAGCAGAGATCCACTTTGGCGCCGGCTCGAGGGGGCCCGGGGTT
ATTAATAGTAATCAATTACGGGGTCATTAGTTCATAGCCCATATATGGAGTTCCG
Features (pLannotate 1.2.2; 29 found; start..end, strand, type, name):
      1..304     +  enhancer       CMV enhancer: human cytomegalovirus immediate early enhancer
    305..508     +  promoter       CMV promoter: human cytomegalovirus (CMV) immediate early promoter
    531..1463    +  CDS            iRFP670: iRFP670 is a basic (constitutively fluorescent) near ir fluorescent protein published in 2013, derived from Rhodopseudomonas palustris CGA009. It has low acid sensitivity. It requires the cofactor biliverdin for fluorescence.
   1471..1502    +  misc_feature   MCS (fragment): multiple cloning site
   1503..1892    +  CDS            H2A1_BOVIN (sequence partly withheld): Experimental evidence at protein level: Swiss-Prot protein existence level 1. Core component of nucleosome. Nucleosomes wrap and compact DNA into chromatin, limiting DNA accessibility to the cellular machineries which require DNA as a template. Histones thereby play a central role in transcription regulation, DNA repair, DNA replication and chromosomal stability. DNA accessibility is regulated via a complex set of post-translational modifications of histones, also called histone code, and nucleosome remodeling. From Bos taurus (Bovine).
   1911..2499    +  misc_feature   WPRE: woodchuck hepatitis virus posttranscriptional regulatory element
   2550..2569    +  misc_feature   cPPT/CTS (fragment): central polypurine tract and central termination sequence of HIV-1
   2571..2804    +  LTR            3' LTR (ΔU3): self-inactivating 3' long terminal repeat (LTR) from HIV-1
   2882..3003    +  polyA_signal   SV40 poly(A) signal: SV40 polyadenylation signal
   3043..3178    +  rep_origin     SV40 ori: SV40 origin of replication
   3199..3217    -  promoter       T7 promoter: promoter for bacteriophage T7 RNA polymerase
   3225..3380    +  CDS            lacZα (fragment): LacZα fragment of β-galactosidase; lacZ fragment
   3385..3813    +  rep_origin     f1 ori (sequence partly withheld): f1 bacteriophage origin of replication; arrow indicates direction of (+) strand synthesis
   3866..3970    +  promoter       AmpR promoter: bla
   3971..4831    +  CDS            AmpR: β-lactamase; bla; confers resistance to ampicillin, carbenicillin, and related antibiotics
   5002..5590    +  rep_origin     ori: high-copy-number ColE1/pMB1/pBR322/pUC origin of replication
   5773..5865    +  CDS            lacI (fragment): lac repressor; lacI; The lac repressor binds to the lac operator to inhibit transcription in E. coli. This inhibition can be relieved by adding lactose or isopropyl-β-D-thiogalactopyranoside (IPTG).
   5878..5899    +  protein_bind   CAP binding site: CAP binding activates transcription in the presence of cAMP. E. coli catabolite activator protein
   5914..5944    +  promoter       lac promoter: promoter for the E. coli lac operon
   5952..5968    +  protein_bind   lac operator: The lac repressor binds to the lac operator to inhibit transcription in E. coli. This inhibition can be relieved by adding lactose or isopropyl-β-D-thiogalactopyranoside (IPTG). lac repressor encoded by lacI
   6013..6031    +  promoter       T3 promoter: promoter for bacteriophage T3 RNA polymerase
   6059..6285    +  promoter       RSV promoter: Rous sarcoma virus enhancer/promoter
   6286..6466    +  LTR            5' LTR (truncated): truncated 5' long terminal repeat (LTR) from HIV-1
   6513..6638    +  misc_feature   HIV-1 Ψ: packaging signal of human immunodeficiency virus type 1
   6622..6985    +  CDS            HIV-1 gag (fragment): gag protein from human immunodeficiency virus 1; gag
   7131..7364    +  misc_feature   RRE: The Rev response element (RRE) of HIV-1 allows for Rev-dependent mRNA export from the nucleus to the cytoplasm.
   7741..7765    +  CDS            Rev (fragment): human immunodeficiency virus 1 (HIV-1) Rev protein; rev; enhances nuclear export of unspliced and incompletely spliced viral mRNAs
   7806..7923    +  misc_feature   cPPT/CTS: central polypurine tract and central termination sequence of HIV-1
   7982..8039    +  enhancer       CMV enhancer (fragment): human cytomegalovirus immediate early enhancer
