[The description below was written by a language model from this plasmid's Addgene catalogue record and pLannotate feature annotations shown in this document.]
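Description:
iRFP-H2A is a third-generation-style, self-inactivating lentiviral expression plasmid built on the pLKO.1 backbone that marks cell nuclei with a near-infrared fluorescent histone fusion. It is maintained in E. coli through a high-copy ColE1/pUC-type origin and an ampicillin resistance gene (β-lactamase). The backbone also carries an f1 origin, an SV40 origin and poly(A) signal, and remnants of lac, T7 and T3 elements. The record states that there is no mammalian selection marker, and none appears in the feature table, so transduced cells would have to be identified by fluorescence rather than by drug selection.

The viral genome is transcribed from an RSV promoter fused to a truncated HIV-1 5' LTR. This is followed by the Ψ packaging signal with a partial gag sequence, the Rev response element for Rev-dependent nuclear export, and the cPPT/CTS. The internal cassette uses the CMV immediate-early enhancer and promoter to drive iRFP670, a biliverdin-dependent near-infrared protein derived from a Rhodopseudomonas palustris bacteriophytochrome. It is joined through a short linker left from a multiple cloning site to a histone H2A coding sequence. The catalogue lists the insert species as human, while the annotation tool's best match for the histone is a bovine H2A entry; this may simply reflect how strongly conserved the histone is. A WPRE downstream of the fusion enhances transcript expression, and the ΔU3 3' LTR inactivates the LTR promoter after integration.

Incorporation of the H2A fusion into chromatin gives a stable nuclear label in the far-red channel. According to the associated publication title, the plasmid belongs to work on visual barcodes for clonal multiplexing in live microscopy-based assays.
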