Addgene plasmid #158691: iRFP-H2A
Purpose: This plasmid encodes an iRFP fused to H2A histone nuclear marker. It has CMV promoter driving the expression of iRFP fused to H2A. It has no selection markers
Depositing lab: Ravid Straussman. Depositing organization: Weizmann Institute of Science. Publication: Visual barcodes for clonal-multiplexing of live microscopy-based assays. Kaufman T, Nitzan E, Firestein N, Ginzberg MB, Iyengar S, Patel N, Ben-Hamo R, Porat Z, Hunter J, Hilfinger A, Rotter V, Kafri R, Straussman R. Nat Commun. 2022 May 18;13(1):2725. doi: 10.1038/s41467-022-30008-0. PubMed 35585055.
Backbone
  Vector backbone: pLKO.1
  Backbone size w/o insert (bp): 6690
  Vector type: Mammalian Expression, Lentiviral
Growth in bacteria
  Bacterial resistance: Ampicillin, 100 μg/mL
  Growth temperature: 37°C
  Growth strain: NEB Stable
  Copy number: High Copy
Gene/Insert
  Gene/Insert name: iRFP670
  Species: H. sapiens (human)
  Insert size (bp): 1365
  Promoter: CMV
  Cloning method: Gibson Cloning
Resource information
  A portion of this plasmid was derived from a plasmid made by: piRFP670-N1
Terms and licenses: Academic/Nonprofit Terms; Industry Terms: Not Available to Industry
How to cite: iRFP-H2A was a gift from Ravid Straussman (Addgene plasmid # 158691 ; http://n2t.net/addgene:158691 ; RRID:Addgene_158691)
